>Addgene plasmid #142417 | TFORF2415 | addgene full sequence | sequence record 397137 | Addgene NGS Result
TTAATGTAGTCTTATGCAATACTCTTGTAGTCTTGCAACATGGTAACGATGAGTTAGCAACATGCCTTAC
AAGGAGAGAAAAAGCACCGTGCATGCCGATTGGTGGAAGTAAGGTGGTACGATCGTGCCTTATTAGGAAG
GCAACAGACGGGTCTGACATGGATTGGACGAACCACTGAATTGCCGCATTGCAGAGATATTGTATTTAAG
TGCCTAGCTCGATACATAAACGGGTCTCTCTGGTTAGACCAGATCTGAGCCTGGGAGCTCTCTGGCTAAC
TAGGGAACCCACTGCTTAAGCCTCAATAAAGCTTGCCTTGAGTGCTTCAAGTAGTGTGTGCCCGTCTGTT
GTGTGACTCTGGTAACTAGAGATCCCTCAGACCCTTTTAGTCAGTGTGGAAAATCTCTAGCAGTGGCGCC
CGAACAGGGACTTGAAAGCGAAAGGGAAACCAGAGGAGCTCTCTCGACGCAGGACTCGGCTTGCTGAAGC
GCGCACGGCAAGAGGCGAGGGGCGGCGACTGGTGAGTACGCCAAAAATTTTGACTAGCGGAGGCTAGAAG
GAGAGAGATGGGTGCGAGAGCGTCAGTATTAAGCGGGGGAGAATTAGATCGCGATGGGAAAAAATTCGGT
TAAGGCCAGGGGGAAAGAAAAAATATAAATTAAAACATATAGTATGGGCAAGCAGGGAGCTAGAACGATT
CGCAGTTAATCCTGGCCTGTTAGAAACATCAGAAGGCTGTAGACAAATACTGGGACAGCTACAACCATCC
CTTCAGACAGGATCAGAAGAACTTAGATCATTATATAATACAGTAGCAACCCTCTATTGTGTGCATCAAA
GGATAGAGATAAAAGACACCAAGGAAGCTTTAGACAAGATAGAGGAAGAGCAAAACAAAAGTAAGACCAC
CGCACAGCAAGCGGCCGCTGATCTTCAGACCTGGAGGAGGAGATATGAGGGACAATTGGAGAAGTGAATT
ATATAAATATAAAGTAGTAAAAATTGAACCATTAGGAGTAGCACCCACCAAGGCAAAGAGAAGAGTGGTG
CAGAGAGAAAAAAGAGCAGTGGGAATAGGAGCTTTGTTCCTTGGGTTCTTGGGAGCAGCAGGAAGCACTA
TGGGCGCAGCGTCAATGACGCTGACGGTACAGGCCAGACAATTATTGTCTGGTATAGTGCAGCAGCAGAA
CAATTTGCTGAGGGCTATTGAGGCGCAACAGCATCTGTTGCAACTCACAGTCTGGGGCATCAAGCAGCTC
CAGGCAAGAATCCTGGCTGTGGAAAGATACCTAAAGGATCAACAGCTCCTGGGGATTTGGGGTTGCTCTG
GAAAACTCATTTGCACCACTGCTGTGCCTTGGAATGCTAGTTGGAGTAATAAATCTCTGGAACAGATTTG
GAATCACACGACCTGGATGGAGTGGGACAGAGAAATTAACAATTACACAAGCTTAATACACTCCTTAATT
GAAGAATCGCAAAACCAGCAAGAAAAGAATGAACAAGAATTATTGGAATTAGATAAATGGGCAAGTTTGT
GGAATTGGTTTAACATAACAAATTGGCTGTGGTATATAAAATTATTCATAATGATAGTAGGAGGCTTGGT
AGGTTTAAGAATAGTTTTTGCTGTACTTTCTATAGTGAATAGAGTTAGGCAGGGATATTCACCATTATCG
TTTCAGACCCACCTCCCAACCCCGAGGGGACCCATGCATTGCATCTCAATTAGTCAGCAACCAGGTGTGG
AAAGTCCCCAGGCTCCCCAGCAGGCAGAAGTATGCAAAGCATGCGTCTCAATTAGTCAGCAACCATAGTC
CCGCCCCTAACTCCGCCCATCCCGCCCCTAACTCCGCCCAGTTCCGCCCATTCTCCGCCCCATGGCTGAC
TAATTTTTTTTATTTATGCAGAGGCCGAGGCCGCCTCGGCCTCTGAGCTATTCCAGAAGTAGTGAGGAGG
CTTTTTTGGAGGCCTAGGCTTTTGCAAAAAGCTTTCTAGAGGTACCACCGGAGCTTACCATGACCGAGTA
CAAGCCCACGGTGCGCCTCGCCACCCGCGACGACGTCCCCAGGGCCGTACGCACCCTCGCCGCCGCGTTC
GCCGACTACCCCGCCACGCGCCACACCGTCGATCCGGACCGCCACATCGAGCGGGTCACCGAGCTGCAAG
AACTCTTCCTCACGCGCGTCGGGCTCGACATCGGCAAGGTGTGGGTCGCGGACGACGGCGCCGCCGTGGC
GGTCTGGACCACGCCGGAGAGCGTCGAAGCGGGGGCGGTGTTCGCCGAGATCGGCCCGCGCATGGCCGAG
TTGAGCGGTTCCCGGCTGGCCGCGCAGCAACAGATGGAAGGCCTCCTGGCGCCGCACCGGCCCAAGGAGC
CCGCGTGGTTCCTGGCCACCGTCGGCGTCTCGCCCGACCACCAGGGCAAGGGTCTGGGCAGCGCCGTCGT
GCTCCCCGGAGTGGAGGCGGCCGAGCGCGCCGGGGTGCCCGCCTTCCTGGAGACCTCCGCGCCCCGCAAC
CTCCCCTTCTACGAGCGGCTCGGCTTCACCGTCACCGCCGACGTCGAGGTGCCCGAAGGACCGCGCACCT
GGTGCATGACCCGCAAGCCCGGTGCCAGTTAACGAATTCTAGATCTTGAGACAAATGGCAGTATTCATCC
ACAATTTTAAAAGAAAAGGGGGGATTGGGGGGTACAGTGCAGGGGAAAGAATAGTAGACATAATAGCAAC
AGACATACAAACTAAAGAATTACAAAAACAAATTACAAAAATTCAAAATTTTCGGGTTTATTACAGGGAC
AGCAGAGATCCACTTTGGCGCCGGCTCGAGGCCTGCAGGTGCAAAGATGGATAAAGTTTTAAACAGAGAG
GAATCTTTGCAGCTAATGGACCTTCTAGGTCTTGAAAGGAGTGGGAATTGGCTCCGGTGCCCGTCAGTGG
GCAGAGCGCACATCGCCCACAGTCCCCGAGAAGTTGGGGGGAGGGGTCGGCAATTGAACCGGTGCCTAGA
GAAGGTGGCGCGGGGTAAACTGGGAAAGTGATGTCGTGTACTGGCTCCGCCTTTTTCCCGAGGGTGGGGG
AGAACCGTATATAAGTGCAGTAGTCGCCGTGAACGTTCTTTTTCGCAACGGGTTTGCCGCCAGAACACAG
GTAAGTGCCGTGTGTGGTTCCCGCGGGCCTGGCCTCTTTACGGGTTATGGCCCTTGCGTGCCTTGAATTA
CTTCCACCTGGCTGCAGTACGTGATTCTTGATCCCGAGCTTCGGGTTGGAAGTGGGTGGGAGAGTTCGAG
GCCTTGCGCTTAAGGAGCCCCTTCGCCTCGTGCTTGAGTTGAGGCCTGGCCTGGGCGCTGGGGCCGCCGC
GTGCGAATCTGGTGGCACCTTCGCGCCTGTCTCGCTGCTTTCGATAAGTCTCTAGCCATTTAAAATTTTT
GATGACCTGCTGCGACGCTTTTTTTCTGGCAAGATAGTCTTGTAAATGCGGGCCAAGATCTGCACACTGG
TATTTCGGTTTTTGGGGCCGCGGGCGGCGACGGGGCCCGTGCGTCCCAGCGCACATGTTCGGCGAGGCGG
GGCCTGCGAGCGCGGCCACCGAGAATCGGACGGGGGTAGTCTCAAGCTGGCCGGCCTGCTCTGGTGCCTG
GCCTCGCGCCGCCGTGTATCGCCCCGCCCTGGGCGGCAAGGCTGGCCCGGTCGGCACCAGTTGCGTGAGC
GGAAAGATGGCCGCTTCCCGGCCCTGCTGCAGGGAGCTCAAAATGGAGGACGCGGCGCTCGGGAGAGCGG
GCGGGTGAGTCACCCACACAAAGGAAAAGGGCCTTTCCGTCCTCAGCCGTCGCTTCATGTGACTCCACGG
AGTACCGGGCGCCGTCCAGGCACCTCGATTAGTTCTCGAGCTTTTGGAGTACGTCGTCTTTAGGTTGGGG
GGAGGGGTTTTATGCGATGGAGTTTCCCCACACTGAGTGGGTGGAGACTGAAGTTAGGCCAGCTTGGCAC
TTGATGTAATTCTCCTTGGAATTTGCCCTTTTTGAGTTTGGATCTTGGTTCATTCTCAAGCCTCAGACAG
TGGTTCAAAGTTTTTTTCTTCCATTTCAGGTGTCGTGAGGCTAGCACCGCCACCATGGCCACCAGGGTCC
GGACAGCTTCTATTTGGACACAGTCTGGAAAATTGATGATCTTATGGATTGGCATCAGGAAAATAAAGAC
AAGCTGGGAAGTACGGCAAAAAGCTTTGAATGCACTACATTTGGAAAACTATGTCTTCTTAGTACAAAGT
ATCTTTCAAGACAAAAACCTCATAAATGTGGCACGCATGGAAAGAGTTTAGTAATGAACTAGTCCGTAAC
TTGAAAGTATTTCGATTTCTTGGCTTTATATATCTTGTGGAAAGGACGACACTGGATCCGTATACCGGCG
TGGACGCGTTAAGTCGACAATCAACCTCTGGATTACAAAATTTGTGAAAGATTGACTGGTATTCTTAACT
ATGTTGCTCCTTTTACGCTATGTGGATACGCTGCTTTAATGCCTTTGTATCATGCTATTGCTTCCCGTAT
GGCTTTCATTTTCTCCTCCTTGTATAAATCCTGGTTGCTGTCTCTTTATGAGGAGTTGTGGCCCGTTGTC
AGGCAACGTGGCGTGGTGTGCACTGTGTTTGCTGACGCAACCCCCACTGGTTGGGGCATTGCCACCACCT
GTCAGCTCCTTTCCGGGACTTTCGCTTTCCCCCTCCCTATTGCCACGGCGGAACTCATCGCCGCCTGCCT
TGCCCGCTGCTGGACAGGGGCTCGGCTGTTGGGCACTGACAATTCCGTGGTGTTGTCGGGGAAATCATCG
TCCTTTCCTTGGCTGCTCGCCTGTGTTGCCACCTGGATTCTGCGCGGGACGTCCTTCTGCTACGTCCCTT
CGGCCCTCAATCCAGCGGACCTTCCTTCCCGCGGCCTGCTGCCGGCTCTGCGGCCTCTTCCGCGTCTTCG
CCTTCGCCCTCAGACGAGTCGGATCTCCCTTTGGGCCGCCTCCCCGCGTCGACTTTAAGACCAATGACTT
ACAAGGCAGCTGTAGATCTTAGCCACTTTTTAAAAGAAAAGGGGGGACTGGAAGGGCTAATTCACTCCCA
ACGAAGACAAGATCTGCTTTTTGCTTGTACTGGGTCTCTCTGGTTAGACCAGATCTGAGCCTGGGAGCTC
TCTGGCTAACTAGGGAACCCACTGCTTAAGCCTCAATAAAGCTTGCCTTGAGTGCTTCAAGTAGTGTGTG
CCCGTCTGTTGTGTGACTCTGGTAACTAGAGATCCCTCAGACCCTTTTAGTCAGTGTGGAAAATCTCTAG
CAGTACGTATAGTAGTTCATGTCATCTTATTATTCAGTATTTATAACTTGCAAAGAAATGAATATCAGAG
AGTGAGAGGAACTTGTTTATTGCAGCTTATAATGGTTACAAATAAAGCAATAGCATCACAAATTTCACAA
ATAAAGCATTTTTTTCACTGCATTCTAGTTGTGGTTTGTCCAAACTCATCAATGTATCTTATCATGTCTG
GCTCTAGCTATCCCGCCCCTAACTCCGCCCATCCCGCCCCTAACTCCGCCCAGTTCCGCCCATTCTCCGC
CCCATGGCTGACTAATTTTTTTTATTTATGCAGAGGCCGAGGCCGCCTCGGCCTCTGAGCTATTCCAGAA
GTAGTGAGGAGGCTTTTTTGGAGGCCTAGGGACGTACCCAATTCGCCCTATAGTGAGTCGTATTACGCGC
GCTCACTGGCCGTCGTTTTACAACGTCGTGACTGGGAAAACCCTGGCGTTACCCAACTTAATCGCCTTGC
AGCACATCCCCCTTTCGCCAGCTGGCGTAATAGCGAAGAGGCCCGCACCGATCGCCCTTCCCAACAGTTG
CGCAGCCTGAATGGCGAATGGG
[124 nt withheld, positions 5903-6026]
C
[91 nt withheld, positions 6028-6118]
A
[49 nt withheld, positions 6120-6168]
CCTTTGACGTTGGAGTCCACGTTCTTT
[37 nt withheld, positions 6196-6232]
ACCCTATCTCGGTCTATTCTTTTGATTTATAAGGGATTTTGCCGATTTCGGCCTATTGGTTAAAAAATGA
GCTGATTTAACAAAAATTTAACGCGAATTTTAACAAAATATTAACGCTTACAATTTAGGTGGCACTTTTC
GGGGAAATGTGCGCGGAACCCCTATTTGTTTATTTTTCTAAATACATTCAAATATGTATCCGCTCATGAG
ACAATAACCCTGATAAATGCTTCAATAATATTGAAAAAGGAAGAGTATGAGTATTCAACATTTCCGTGTC
GCCCTTATTCCCTTTTTTGCGGCATTTTGCCTTCCTGTTTTTGCTCACCCAGAAACGCTGGTGAAAGTAA
AAGATGCTGAAGATCAGTTGGGTGCACGAGTGGGTTACATCGAACTGGATCTCAACAGCGGTAAGATCCT
TGAGAGTTTTCGCCCCGAAGAACGTTTTCCAATGATGAGCACTTTTAAAGTTCTGCTATGTGGCGCGGTA
TTATCCCGTATTGACGCCGGGCAAGAGCAACTCGGTCGCCGCATACACTATTCTCAGAATGACTTGGTTG
AGTACTCACCAGTCACAGAAAAGCATCTTACGGATGGCATGACAGTAAGAGAATTATGCAGTGCTGCCAT
AACCATGAGTGATAACACTGCGGCCAACTTACTTCTGACAACGATCGGAGGACCGAAGGAGCTAACCGCT
TTTTTGCACAACATGGGGGATCATGTAACTCGCCTTGATCGTTGGGAACCGGAGCTGAATGAAGCCATAC
CAAACGACGAGCGTGACACCACGATGCCTGTAGCAATGGCAACAACGTTGCGCAAACTATTAACTGGCGA
ACTACTTACTCTAGCTTCCCGGCAACAATTAATAGACTGGATGGAGGCGGATAAAGTTGCAGGACCACTT
CTGCGCTCGGCCCTTCCGGCTGGCTGGTTTATTGCTGATAAATCTGGAGCCGGTGAGCGTGGGTCTCGCG
GTATCATTGCAGCACTGGGGCCAGATGGTAAGCCCTCCCGTATCGTAGTTATCTACACGACGGGGAGTCA
GGCAACTATGGATGAACGAAATAGACAGATCGCTGAGATAGGTGCCTCACTGATTAAGCATTGGTAACTG
TCAGACCAAGTTTACTCATATATACTTTAGATTGATTTAAAACTTCATTTTTAATTTAAAAGGATCTAGG
TGAAGATCCTTTTTGATAATCTCATGACCAAAATCCCTTAACGTGAGTTTTCGTTCCACTGAGCGTCAGA
CCCCGTAGAAAAGATCAAAGGATCTTCTTGAGATCCTTTTTTTCTGCGCGTAATCTGCTGCTTGCAAACA
AAAAAACCACCGCTACCAGCGGTGGTTTGTTTGCCGGATCAAGAGCTACCAACTCTTTTTCCGAAGGTAA
CTGGCTTCAGCAGAGCGCAGATACCAAATACTGTTCTTCTAGTGTAGCCGTAGTTAGGCCACCACTTCAA
GAACTCTGTAGCACCGCCTACATACCTCGCTCTGCTAATCCTGTTACCAGTGGCTGCTGCCAGTGGCGAT
AAGTCGTGTCTTACCGGGTTGGACTCAAGACGATAGTTACCGGATAAGGCGCAGCGGTCGGGCTGAACGG
GGGGTTCGTGCACACAGCCCAGCTTGGAGCGAACGACCTACACCGAACTGAGATACCTACAGCGTGAGCT
ATGAGAAAGCGCCACGCTTCCCGAAGGGAGAAAGGCGGACAGGTATCCGGTAAGCGGCAGGGTCGGAACA
GGAGAGCGCACGAGGGAGCTTCCAGGGGGAAACGCCTGGTATCTTTATAGTCCTGTCGGGTTTCGCCACC
TCTGACTTGAGCGTCGATTTTTGTGATGCTCGTCAGGGGGGCGGAGCCTATGGAAAAACGCCAGCAACGC
GGCCTTTTTACGGTTCCTGGCCTTTTGCTGGCCTTTTGCTCACATGTTCTTTCCTGCGTTATCCCCTGAT
TCTGTGGATAACCGTATTACCGCCTTTGAGTGAGCTGATACCGCTCGCCGCAGCCGAACGACCGAGCGCA
GCGAGTCAGTGAGCGAGGAAGCGGAAGAGCGCCCAATACGCAAACCGCCTCTCCCCGCGCGTTGGCCGAT
TCATTAATGCAGCTGGCACGACAGGTTTCCCGACTGGAAAGCGGGCAGTGAGCGCAACGCAATTAATGTG
AGTTAGCTCACTCATTAGGCACCCCAGGCTTTACACTTTATGCTTCCGGCTCGTATGTTGTGTGGAATTG
TGAGCGGATAACAATTTCACACAGGAAACAGCTATGACCATGATTACGCCAAGCGCGCAATTAACCCTCA
CTAAAGGGAACAAAAGCTGGAGCTGCAAGC
Features (pLannotate 1.2.2; 30 found; start..end, strand, type, name):
      5..231     +  promoter       RSV promoter: Rous sarcoma virus enhancer/promoter
    232..412     +  LTR            5' LTR (truncated): truncated 5' long terminal repeat (LTR) from HIV-1
    459..584     +  misc_feature   HIV-1 Ψ: packaging signal of human immunodeficiency virus type 1
    568..931     +  CDS            HIV-1 gag (fragment): gag protein from human immunodeficiency virus 1; gag
   1077..1310    +  misc_feature   RRE: The Rev response element (RRE) of HIV-1 allows for Rev-dependent mRNA export from the nucleus to the cytoplasm.
   1687..1713    +  CDS            Rev (fragment): human immunodeficiency virus 1 (HIV-1) Rev protein; rev; enhances nuclear export of unspliced and incompletely spliced viral mRNAs
   1720..1743    +  promoter       SV40 promoter (fragment): SV40 early promoter
   1744..1815    +  promoter       SV40 promoter (fragment): SV40 enhancer and early promoter
   1839..1974    +  rep_origin     SV40 ori: SV40 origin of replication
   2020..2616    +  CDS            PuroR (fragment): puromycin N-acetyltransferase; pac from Streptomyces; confers resistance to puromycin
   2665..2782    +  misc_feature   cPPT/CTS: central polypurine tract and central termination sequence of HIV-1
   2847..2913    +  CDS            small t antigen (fragment): SV40 (simian virus 40) small t antigen
   2920..4098    +  promoter       EF-1α promoter: strong constitutive promoter for human elongation factor EF-1α
   4334..4387    +  promoter       U6 promoter (fragment): RNA polymerase III promoter for human U6 snRNA
   4429..5017    +  misc_feature   WPRE: woodchuck hepatitis virus posttranscriptional regulatory element
   5068..5087    +  misc_feature   cPPT/CTS (fragment): central polypurine tract and central termination sequence of HIV-1
   5089..5322    +  LTR            3' LTR (ΔU3): self-inactivating 3' long terminal repeat (LTR) from HIV-1
   5400..5521    +  polyA_signal   SV40 poly(A) signal: SV40 polyadenylation signal
   5561..5696    +  rep_origin     SV40 ori: SV40 origin of replication
   5717..5735    -  promoter       T7 promoter: promoter for bacteriophage T7 RNA polymerase
   5743..5898    +  CDS            lacZα (fragment): LacZα fragment of β-galactosidase; lacZ fragment
   5903..6331    +  rep_origin     f1 ori (sequence partly withheld): f1 bacteriophage origin of replication; arrow indicates direction of (+) strand synthesis
   6384..6488    +  promoter       AmpR promoter: bla
   6489..7349    +  CDS            AmpR: β-lactamase; bla; confers resistance to ampicillin, carbenicillin, and related antibiotics
   7520..8108    +  rep_origin     ori: high-copy-number ColE1/pMB1/pBR322/pUC origin of replication
   8291..8383    +  CDS            lacI (fragment): lac repressor; lacI; The lac repressor binds to the lac operator to inhibit transcription in E. coli. This inhibition can be relieved by adding lactose or isopropyl-β-D-thiogalactopyranoside (IPTG).
   8396..8417    +  protein_bind   CAP binding site: CAP binding activates transcription in the presence of cAMP. E. coli catabolite activator protein
   8432..8462    +  promoter       lac promoter: promoter for the E. coli lac operon
   8470..8486    +  protein_bind   lac operator: The lac repressor binds to the lac operator to inhibit transcription in E. coli. This inhibition can be relieved by adding lactose or isopropyl-β-D-thiogalactopyranoside (IPTG). lac repressor encoded by lacI
   8531..8549    +  promoter       T3 promoter: promoter for bacteriophage T3 RNA polymerase
