[The description below was written by a language model from this plasmid's Addgene catalogue record and pLannotate feature annotations shown in this document.]
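Description:
TFORF2415 is a third-generation-style, self-inactivating lentiviral expression plasmid built on the pLX_TRC317 backbone. It belongs to a barcoded transcription factor ORF collection and carries a short human ZNF268 (HZF3) open reading frame, listed as 308 bp and corresponding to a specific annotated transcript isoform. The sequenced record is 8,572 nt, which matches the stated backbone plus insert. In bacteria the plasmid is maintained by a high-copy ColE1/pUC-type origin and selected with ampicillin through the bla gene. An f1 origin and remnants of a lac/lacZα cloning region with T7 and T3 promoters are also present. The depositor notes that recombination can occur during propagation, a common issue with LTR-containing plasmids.

The viral genome is transcribed from an RSV promoter fused to a truncated HIV-1 5' LTR. It contains the Ψ packaging signal with a gag fragment, the RRE for Rev-dependent export, a cPPT/CTS, a WPRE to boost transcript expression, and a ΔU3 3' LTR followed by an SV40 polyadenylation signal. Within this genome, an SV40 early promoter drives puromycin N-acetyltransferase for selecting transduced mammalian cells. A full-length EF-1α promoter lies upstream of the ORF position. The ZNF268 ORF and its 24-bp barcode are not annotated in the feature table, but they presumably occupy the unannotated gap between the EF-1α promoter and the WPRE, where only a short U6-like fragment was called.

The construct is intended for constitutive overexpression of this transcription factor in mammalian cells. In pooled screens, such as directed-differentiation screens, the unique barcode allows the factor in each cell to be identified by sequencing.
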