Addgene plasmid #142417: TFORF2415
Purpose: Lentiviral vector for overexpressing transcription factor ORFs with unique 24-bp barcodes. Barcodes facilitate identification of transcription factors in pooled screens.
Depositing lab: Feng Zhang. Depositing organization: Broad Institute. Publication: A transcription factor atlas of directed differentiation. Joung J, Ma S, Tay T, Geiger-Schuller KR, Kirchgatterer PC, Verdine VK, Guo B, Arias-Garcia MA, Allen WE, Singh A, Kuksenko O, Abudayyeh OO, Gootenberg JS, Fu Z, Macrae RK, Buenrostro JD, Regev A, Zhang F. Cell. 2023 Jan 5;186(1):209-229.e26. doi: 10.1016/j.cell.2022.11.026. PubMed 36608654.
Backbone
  Vector backbone: pLX_TRC317
  Backbone manufacturer: Broad Institute Genetic Perturbation Platform
  Backbone size w/o insert (bp): 8264
  Vector type: Mammalian Expression, Lentiviral
  Selectable markers: Puromycin
Growth in bacteria
  Bacterial resistance: Ampicillin, 100 μg/mL
  Growth temperature: 37°C
  Growth strain: NEB Stable
  Copy number: High Copy
Gene/Insert
  Gene/Insert name: ZNF268
  Species: H. sapiens (human)
  Insert size (bp): 308
  Entrez Gene: ZNF268 (a.k.a. HZF3)
  Promoter: EF1a
  Cloning method: Unknown
  Sequencing primers: 5′ GGGTGGAGACTGAAGTTAGGCCAG; 3′ CACATAGCGTAAAAGGAGCAACATAG
Terms and licenses: Academic/Nonprofit Terms; Industry Terms: Not Available to Industry
Depositor comments: NM_001165884,ENST00000536899 . The transcription factor ORF portion of this plasmid was synthesized by Genewiz. Please test multiple small colonies in case of plasmid recombination. To make this collection available in a timely manner, a portion of this collection was not fully sequenced by Addgene. If an Addgene verified full plasmid sequence is not available, please contact us prior to placing an order to request the full sequence.
How to cite: TFORF2415 was a gift from Feng Zhang (Addgene plasmid # 142417 ; http://n2t.net/addgene:142417 ; RRID:Addgene_142417)
