>Addgene plasmid #142417 | TFORF2415 | depositor partial sequence | sequence record 279389 | Insert
ACCGCCACCATGGCCACCAGGGTCCGGACAGCTTCTATTTGGACACAGTCTGGAAAATTGATGATCTTAT
GGATTGGCATCAGGAAAATAAAGACAAGCTGGGAAGTACGGCAAAAAGCTTTGAATGCACTACATTTGGA
AAACTATGTCTTCTTAGTACAAAGTATCTTTCAAGACAAAAACCTCATAAATGTGGCACGCATGGAAAGA
GTTTAGTAATGAACTAGTCCGTAACTTGAAAGTATTTCGATTTCTTGGCTTTATATATCTTGTGGAAAGG
ACGACACTGGATCCGTATACCGGCGTGG
