>Addgene plasmid #142417 | TFORF2415 | depositor partial sequence | sequence record 279390 | Barcode
CACTGGATCCGTATACCGGCGTGG
